>Addgene plasmid #25339 | BRPF1 (3L42) | depositor partial sequence | sequence record 11813 | Author sequence
GAGGACTCCCCGCTGGATGCTCTGGACCTCGTGTGGGCCAAATGCCGAGGCTATCCATCATACCCAGCTC
TGATCATTGATCCAAAGATGCCCCGAGAAGGTATGTTCCACCATGGGGTTCCCATCCCTGTGCCCCCACT
GGAGGTGCTGAAACTTGGGGAGCAGATGACCCAGGAAGCCCGAGAGCATCTCTACCTCGTCCTCTTCTTT
GACAACAAACGAACCTGGCAGTGGCTGCCCAGGACCAAGCTGGTTCCTCTGGGTGTGAACCAGGACCTAG
ACAAGGAGAAGATGCTGGAGGGCCGCAAGTCCAACATCCGCAAGTCAGTACAGATCGCCTACCACAGGGC
TCTGCAGCACCGCAGCAAGGTGCAAGGCGAGCAGAGC
