>Addgene plasmid #25339 | BRPF1 (3L42) | addgene partial sequence | sequence record 31424 | 25339 with T7
AATTCCCTCTGAATATTTTGTTTACTTTAAGAAGGAGATATACCATGCATCATCATCATCATCACAGCAG
CGGCAGAGAAAACTTGTATTTCCAGGGCGAGGACTCCCCGCTGGATGCTCTGGACCTCGTGTGGGCCAAA
TGCCGAGGCTATCCATCATACCCAGCTCTGATCATTGATCCAAAGATGCCCCGAGAAGGTATGTTCCACC
ATGGGGTTCCCATCCCTGTGCCCCCACTGGAGGTGCTGAAACTTGGGGAGCAGATGACCCAGGAAGCCCG
AGAGCATCTCTACCTCGTCCTCTTCTTTGACAACAAACGAACCTGGCAGTGGCTGCCCAGGACCAAGCTG
GTTCCTCTGGGTGTGAACCAGGACCTAGACAAGGAGAAGATGCTGGAGGGCCGCAAGTCCAACATCCGCA
AGTCAGTACAGATCGCCTACCACAGGGCTCTGCAGCACCGCAGCAAGGTGCAAGGCGAGCAGAGCTGATG
ACGAAGCTTGCGGCCGCACTCGAGCACCACCACCACCACCACTGAGATCCGGCTGCTAACAAAGCCCGAA
AGGAAGCTGAGTTGGCTGCTGCCACCGCTGAGCAATAACTAGCATAACCCCTTGGGGCCTCTAAACGGGT
CTTGAGGGGTTTTTTGCTGAAAGGAGGAACTATATCCGGATTGGCGAATGGG
[124 nt withheld, positions 683-806]
C
[91 nt withheld, positions 808-898]
AGGGTGAT
