[The description below was written by a language model from this plasmid's Addgene catalogue record.]
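Description:
BRPF1 (3L42) is a bacterial expression plasmid built on pET28-MHL, a pET28-derived vector from a structural genomics consortium, and intended for producing recombinant protein in E. coli for structure determination. It carries kanamycin resistance for selection and is recorded as a low-copy plasmid. The listed backbone size is 7325 bp without the insert. No feature table accompanies the record, so the origin of replication, promoter and terminator are not explicitly annotated. However, the recommended sequencing primers (T7 forward and T7 terminator) are consistent with the T7 promoter/terminator expression cassette typical of pET vectors, in which transcription depends on T7 RNA polymerase supplied by a suitable expression host.

The insert is a 387 bp fragment of human BRPF1 (bromodomain and PHD finger containing 1, also known as BR140), inserted by restriction enzyme cloning. It is not the full open reading frame: it encodes only the PWWP domain, a module generally associated with recognition of methylated histones. The domain is fused to an N-terminal His tag, which allows purification by immobilised metal affinity chromatography. The record does not state whether a protease cleavage site lies between the tag and the domain.

The construct was used to generate the protein for a deposited crystal structure of the BRPF1 PWWP domain, and the depositor notes that the same clone underlies two further structure entries. It is suited to producing this isolated domain for crystallography, biophysical characterisation or ligand- and histone-peptide-binding studies, rather than for studying full-length BRPF1.
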