Addgene plasmid #25339: BRPF1 (3L42)
Purpose: Bacterial expression for structure determination; may not be full ORF
Depositing lab: Cheryl Arrowsmith. Depositing organization: University of Toronto.
Backbone
  Vector backbone: pET28-MHL
  Backbone manufacturer: SGC
  Backbone size w/o insert (bp): 7325
  Vector type: Bacterial Expression
Growth in bacteria
  Bacterial resistance: Kanamycin, 50 μg/mL
  Growth temperature: 37°C
  Growth strain: DH5alpha
  Copy number: Low Copy
Gene/Insert
  Gene/Insert name: BRPF1_P1 (alt names: PDB IDs: 3L42, 3MO8, 5C6S; bromodomain and PHD finger containing 1, PWWP domain; BRPF1)
  Species: H. sapiens (human)
  Insert size (bp): 387
  Entrez Gene: BRPF1 (a.k.a. BR140, IDDDFP)
  Tag / fusion protein: His (N terminal on insert)
  Cloning method: Restriction Enzyme
  Sequencing primers: 5′ T7; 3′ T7-term
Terms and licenses: Academic/Nonprofit Terms; Industry Terms: Not Available to Industry
Depositor comments: PDB: 3L42. http://www.thesgc.org/structures/3L42/ Note that this clone is the same as PDB IDs 3MO8 and 5C6S
How to cite: BRPF1 (3L42) was a gift from Cheryl Arrowsmith (Addgene plasmid # 25339 ; http://n2t.net/addgene:25339 ; RRID:Addgene_25339)
